>Addgene plasmid #26339 | pcDNA3.2/V5 mmu-mir-1197 | depositor partial sequence | sequence record 12423 | Author sequence
ACATGAGTTTGTGGCCATTGCCACACATGCCGATTGCTGGTAGTTTGTGACACTCATTGAGAAGGCATTT
TGGAGGTAACACCAAATTAAGTAAAGTGAGCTGGAATCAGCCAGCGTTACCTCAAGGTATTTGAAGATGC
GGTTGACCATGGTGTGTACGCTTTATTTATGACGTAGGACACATGGTCTACTTCTTCTCAATATCACATC
TCGCCTTGGAAGACTTCCAGGAGGTGACATCTGCTTTGAGGAAGAGCCAGTGTCCCGGTCTTCCTACTGC
TGCTGCTTGGTACTTGGAGAGAGGTGGTCCGTGGCGCGTTCGCTTCATTTATGGCGCACATTACACGGTC
GACCT
