>Addgene plasmid #26339 | pcDNA3.2/V5 mmu-mir-1197 | addgene partial sequence | sequence record 32492 | 26339 with CMV-F
GACTCTCTGGCTACTGAGAACCCACTGCTTACTGGCTTATCGAAATTAATACGACTCACTATAGGGAGAC
CCAAGCTGGCTAGTTAAGCTATCAACAAGTTTGTACAAAAAAGCAGGCTACATGAGTTTGTGGCCATTGC
CACACATGCCGATTGCTGGTAGTTTGTGACACTCATTGAGAAGGCATTTTGGAGGTAACACCAAATTAAG
TAAAGTGAGCTGGAATCAGCCAGCGTTACCTCAAGGTATTTGAAGATGCGGTTGACCATGGTGTGTACGC
TTTATTTATGACGTAGGACACATGGTCTACTTCTTCTCAATATCACATCTCGCCTTGGAAGACTTCCAGG
AGGTGACATCTGCTTTGAGGAAGAGCCAGTGTCCCGGTCTTCCTACTGCTGCTGCTTGGTACTTGGAGAG
AGGTGGTCCGTGGCGCGTTCGCTTCATTTATGGCGCACATTACACGGTCGACCTACCCAGCTTTCTTGTA
CAAAGTGGTTGATCTAGAGGGCCCGCGGTTCGAAGGTAAGCCTATCCCTAACCCTCTCCTCGGTCTCGAT
TCTACGCGTACCGGTTAGTAATGAGTTTAAACGGGGGAGGCTAACTGAAACACGGAAGGAGACAATACCG
GAAGGAACCCGCGCTATGACGGCAATAAAAAGACAGAATAAAACGCACGGGTGTTGGGTCGTTTGTTCAT
AAACGCGGGGTTCGGTCCCAGGGCTGGCACTCTGTCGATACCCCACCGAGACCCCATTGGGGCCAATACG
CCCGCGTTTCTTCCTTTTCCCCACCCCACCCCCCAAGTTCGGGTGAAGGCCCAGGGCTCGCAGCCAACGT
CGGGGCGCCAGGCCCTGCCATAGCAGATCTGCGCAGCTGGGGCTCTAGGGGGTATCCCCACGCGCC
