[The description below was written by a language model from this plasmid's Addgene catalogue record.]
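Description:
pcDNA3.2/V5 mmu-mir-1197 is a mammalian expression plasmid built on the commercial Gateway destination vector pcDNA3.2/V5-DEST (about 7.7 kb before the insert is introduced). It is propagated in standard E. coli cloning strains under ampicillin selection and carries a neomycin resistance marker, so transfected mammalian cells can be selected with G418. No feature table accompanies the record, and the promoter is not explicitly listed. However, the use of a CMV forward primer for sequencing is consistent with the CMV immediate-early promoter that normally drives expression in this backbone, and the V5 reverse primer reflects the V5 epitope coding region lying downstream of the recombination site.

The insert is a 355 bp fragment of mouse genomic DNA containing the Mir1197 locus: the pre-miRNA hairpin together with roughly 100 nt of native flanking sequence on each side. It was amplified from BL6 genomic DNA with primers bearing Gateway-compatible ends, recombined first into the entry vector pDONR221, and then transferred into the destination vector. Including the flanking sequence lets the transcript act as a primary miRNA-like substrate that the cell's own microRNA biogenesis machinery can recognise and process into a mature small RNA. Because the payload is a noncoding RNA, the vector's V5 tag serves no function here.

The plasmid comes from a study that experimentally evaluated novel and previously annotated mammalian microRNA genes. In line with that, it is suited to overexpressing the candidate hairpin in cultured mammalian cells, either to test whether it is genuinely processed as a microRNA or to supply mmu-miR-1197 for functional studies.
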