Addgene plasmid #26339: pcDNA3.2/V5 mmu-mir-1197
Depositing lab: David Bartel. Depositing organization: Whitehead Institute for Biomedical Research. Publication: Mammalian microRNAs: experimental evaluation of novel and previously annotated genes. Chiang HR, Schoenfeld LW, Ruby JG, Auyeung VC, Spies N, Baek D, Johnston WK, Russ C, Luo S, Babiarz JE, Blelloch R, Schroth GP, Nusbaum C, Bartel DP. Genes Dev. 2010 May 15. 24(10):992-1009. 10.1101/gad.1884710 PubMed 20413612.
Backbone
  Vector backbone: pcDNA3.2/V5-DEST
  Backbone manufacturer: Invitrogen
  Backbone size w/o insert (bp): 7711
  Vector type: Mammalian Expression
  Selectable markers: Neomycin (select with G418)
Growth in bacteria
  Bacterial resistance: Ampicillin, 100 μg/mL
  Growth temperature: 37°C
  Growth strain: DH5alpha
  Copy number: Unknown
Gene/Insert
  Gene/Insert name: mmu-mir-1197 (alt names: mir 1197; mir-1197)
  Species: M. musculus (mouse)
  Insert size (bp): 355
  Entrez Gene: Mir1197 (a.k.a. Mirn1197, mmu-mir-1197)
  Cloning method: Gateway Cloning
  Sequencing primers: 5′ CMV-F; 3′ V5 reverse (5′-ACCGAGGAGAGGGTTAGGGAT-3′ )
Terms and licenses: Academic/Nonprofit Terms; Industry Terms: Not Available to Industry
Depositor comments: pre-miRNA hairpins and the surrounding regions were amplified from mouse BL6 genomic DNA using Pfu Polymerase and primers with Gateway (Invitrogen)- compatible ends designed to anneal about 100 nt upstream of and downstream from the miRNA hairpins. PCR products were inserted into Gateway vector pDONR221 and subsequently into pcDNA3.2/V5-DEST.
How to cite: pcDNA3.2/V5 mmu-mir-1197 was a gift from David Bartel (Addgene plasmid # 26339 ; http://n2t.net/addgene:26339 ; RRID:Addgene_26339)
